Addgene plasmid #15778: pCMMP-TVA800
Depositing lab: Edward Callaway. Depositing organization: Salk Institute for Biological Studies. Publication: Monosynaptic restriction of transsynaptic tracing from single, genetically targeted neurons. Wickersham IR, Lyon DC, Barnard RJ, Mori T, Finke S, Conzelmann KK, Young JA, Callaway EM. Neuron. 2007 Mar 1. 53(5):639-47. 10.1016/j.neuron.2007.01.033 PubMed 17329205.
Backbone
  Vector backbone: pCMMP
  Backbone size w/o insert (bp): 6600
  Vector type: Mammalian Expression, Retroviral
Growth in bacteria
  Bacterial resistance: Ampicillin, 100 μg/mL
  Growth temperature: 37°C
  Growth strain: DH5alpha
  Copy number: High Copy
Gene/Insert
  Gene/Insert name: TV A800
  Species: ASLV-A
  Insert size (bp): 363
  Cloning method: Restriction Enzyme
  Sequencing primers: 5′ pBMN5'
Resource information
  A portion of this plasmid was derived from a plasmid made by: John A. T. Young, Salk Institute
Terms and licenses: Academic/Nonprofit Terms; Industry Terms: Not Available to Industry
Depositor comments: Two Retroviral Entry Pathways Distinguished by Lipid Raft Association of the Viral Receptor and Differences in Viral Infectivity Narayan et al. 77 (3) 1977 The Journal of Virology
How to cite: pCMMP-TVA800 was a gift from Edward Callaway (Addgene plasmid # 15778 ; http://n2t.net/addgene:15778 ; RRID:Addgene_15778)
