[The description below was written by a language model from this plasmid's Addgene catalogue record and pLannotate feature annotations shown in this document.]
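Description:
pCMMP-TVA800 is a Moloney murine leukemia virus-based retroviral vector, also usable for direct mammalian expression, that carries the TVA800 form of the receptor for subgroup A avian sarcoma and leukosis virus (ASLV-A). It is propagated in E. coli on a high-copy ColE1/pUC-type origin with ampicillin selection through the bla gene. The remaining bacterial elements in the annotation (lac promoter/operator, lacZα, lacI, rop and bom fragments) are remnants of the pUC/pBR322-derived backbone.

The retroviral transcription unit begins with a hybrid 5' end in which the CMV immediate early enhancer and a truncated CMV promoter sit directly upstream of a partial MMLV LTR. This arrangement drives strong production of genomic RNA in transfected packaging cells. Downstream lie the MMLV packaging signal (Ψ), a truncated gag lacking its start codon that extends the packaging region, and a pol fragment containing the splice acceptor, so the insert can be expressed from a spliced message. The insert of roughly 360 bp follows. The annotation matches it to the Japanese quail subgroup A Rous sarcoma virus receptor, so the catalogue's species entry of "ASLV-A" evidently names the cognate virus rather than the source organism. A short env remnant and a complete MMLV 3' LTR close the provirus. No separate internal promoter, reporter or mammalian selection marker is annotated, so expression after integration presumably depends on the LTR.

Expression of TVA makes mammalian cells, which normally lack the receptor, susceptible to viruses bearing the EnvA envelope. The associated publication concerns monosynaptic restriction of transsynaptic tracing from genetically targeted neurons, where TVA confines initial infection to defined cells. The depositor's comment cites work linking lipid raft association of the viral receptor to distinct retroviral entry pathways.
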