Features (pLannotate 1.2.2; 23 found; start..end, strand, type, name):
      1..25      -  misc_feature   MCS (fragment): pUC18/19 multiple cloning site
     22..387     +  enhancer       CMV enhancer: human cytomegalovirus immediate early enhancer
    460..477     -  promoter       CMV promoter (fragment): human cytomegalovirus (CMV) immediate early promoter
    540..591     +  promoter       CMVd2 promoter: truncated human cytomegalovirus (CMV) immediate early promoter that yields moderately reduced expression relative to the full-length promoter
    605..749     +  LTR            3' LTR (ΔU3) (fragment): self-inactivating 3' long terminal repeat (LTR) from Moloney murine leukemia virus
    813..1012    +  misc_feature   MMLV Ψ: packaging signal of Moloney murine leukemia virus (MMLV)
   1064..1152    +  misc_feature   MESV Ψ (fragment): packaging signal of murine embryonic stem cell virus
   1239..1651    +  CDS            gag (truncated) (fragment): truncated Moloney murine leukemia virus (MMLV) gag gene lacking the start codon
   1661..1996    +  misc_feature   pol region (fragment): Moloney murine leukemia virus (MMLV) pol region containing the splice acceptor site
   2008..2349    +  CDS            RSVR_COTJA (fragment): Experimental evidence at protein level: Swiss-Prot protein existence level 1. Responsible for susceptibility to the retrovirus subgroup A Rous sarcoma virus. From Coturnix japonica (Japanese quail) (Coturnix coturnix japonica).
   2798..2895    +  CDS            env (fragment): murine leukemia virus gPr80 envelope polyprotein precursor; env; proteolytically cleaved into gp70SU and p15TM subunits
   2937..3517    +  LTR            LTR: long terminal repeat from Moloney murine leukemia virus
   4024..4044    -  misc_feature   MCS (fragment): pUC18/19 multiple cloning site
   4078..4094    -  protein_bind   lac operator: The lac repressor binds to the lac operator to inhibit transcription in E. coli. This inhibition can be relieved by adding lactose or isopropyl-β-D-thiogalactopyranoside (IPTG). lac repressor encoded by lacI
   4102..4132    -  promoter       lac promoter: promoter for the E. coli lac operon
   4147..4168    -  protein_bind   CAP binding site: CAP binding activates transcription in the presence of cAMP. E. coli catabolite activator protein
   4181..4273    -  CDS            lacI (fragment): lac repressor; lacI; The lac repressor binds to the lac operator to inhibit transcription in E. coli. This inhibition can be relieved by adding lactose or isopropyl-β-D-thiogalactopyranoside (IPTG).
   4456..5044    -  rep_origin     ori: high-copy-number ColE1/pMB1/pBR322/pUC origin of replication
   5215..6075    -  CDS            AmpR: β-lactamase; bla; confers resistance to ampicillin, carbenicillin, and related antibiotics
   6076..6180    -  promoter       AmpR promoter: bla
   6275..6310    +  CDS            rop (fragment): Rop protein, which maintains plasmids at low copy number; rop
   6412..6511    +  misc_feature   bom (fragment): basis of mobility region from pBR322
   6517..6671    -  CDS            lacZα (fragment): LacZα fragment of β-galactosidase; lacZ fragment
>Addgene plasmid #15778 | pCMMP-TVA800 | depositor full sequence | sequence record 8331 | Author sequence
AAGCTTGCATGCCTGCAGGTCGACTAGTTATTAATAGTAATCAATTACGGGGTCATTAGTTCATAGCCCA
TATTGGAGTTCCGCGTTACATAACTTACGGTAAATGGCCCGCCTGGCTGACCGCCCAACGACCCCCGCCC
CTTGACGTCAATAATGACGTATGTTCCCATAGTAACGCCAATAGGGACTTTCCATTGACGTCAATGGGTG
GAGTATTTACGGTAAACTGCCCACTTGGCAGTACATCAAGTGTATCATATGCCAAGTACGCCCCCTATTG
ACGTCAATGACGGTAAATGGCCCGCCTGGCATTATGCCCAGTACATGACCTTATGGGACTTTCCTACTTG
GCAGTACATCTACGTATTAGTCATCGCTATTACCATGGTGATGCGGTTGTGGCAGTACATCAATGGGCGT
GGATAGCGGTTTGACTCACGGGGATTTCCAAGTCTCCACCCCATTGACGTCAATGGGAGTTTGTTTTGGC
ACCAAAATCAACGGGACTTTCCAAAATGTCGTAACAACTCCGCCCCATTGACGCAAATGGGCGGTAGGCG
TGTACGGTGGGAGGTCTATATAAGCAGAGCTCGTTTAGTGAACCGGCGCCAGTCCTCCGATAGACTGCGT
CGCCCGGGTACCCGTGTTCTCAATAAACCCTCTTGCAGTTGCATCCGACTCGTGGTCTCGCTGTTCCTTG
GGAGGGTCTCCTCTGAGTGATTGACTACCCGTCAGCGGGGTCTTTCATTTGGAGGTTCCACCGAGATTTG
GAGACCCCTGCCCAGGGACCACCGACCCCCCCGCCGGGAGGTAAGCTGGCCAGCAACTTATCTGTGTCTG
TCCGATTGTCTAGTGTCTATGACTGATTTTATGCGCCTGCGTCGGTACTAGTTAGCTAACTAGCTCTGTA
TCTGGCGGACCCGTGGTGGAACTGACGAGTTCGGAACACCCGGCCGCAACCCTGGGAGACGTCCCAGGGA
CTTCGGGGGCCGTTTTTGTGGCCCGACCTGAGTCCTAAAATCCCGATCGTTTAGGACTCTTTGGTGCACC
CCCCTTAGAGGAGGGATATGTGGTTCTGGTAGGAGACGAGAACCTAAAACAGTTCCCGCCTCCGTCTGAA
TTTTTGCTTTCGGTTTGGGACCGAAGCCGCGCCGCGCGTCTTGTCTGCTGCAGCATCGTTCTGTGTTGTC
TCTGTCTGACTGTGTTTCTGTATTTGTCTGAAAATATGGGCCCGGGCTAGACTGTTACCACTCCCTTAAG
TTTGACCTTAGGTCACTGGAAAGATGTCGAGCGGATCGCTCACAACCAGTCGGTAGATGTCAAGAAGAGA
CGTTGGGTTACCTTCTGCTCTGCAGAATGGCCAACCTTTAACGTCGGATGGCCGCGAGACGGCACCTTTA
ACCGAGACCTCATCACCCAGGTTAAGATCAAGGTCTTTTCACCTGGCCCGCATGGACACCCAGACCAGGT
CCCCTACATCGTGACCTGGGAAGCCTTGGCTTTTGACCCCCCTCCCTGGGTCAAGCCCTTTGTACACCCT
AAGCCTCCGCCTCCTCTTCCTCCATCCGCCCCGTCTCTCCCCCTTGAACCTCCTCGTTCGACCCCGCCTC
GATCCTCCCTTTATCCAGCCCTCACTCCTTCTCTAGGCGCCCCCATATGGCCATATGAGATCTTATATGG
GGCACCCCCGCCCCTTGTAAACTTCCCTGACCCTGACATGACAAGAGTTACTAACAGCCCCTCTCTCCAA
GCTCACTTACAGGCTCTCTACTTAGTCCAGCACGAAGTCTGGAGACCTCTGGCGGCAGCCTACCAAGAAC
AACTGGACCGACCGGTGGTACCTCACCCTTACCGAGTCGGCGACACAGTGTGGGTCCGCCGACACCAGAC
TAAGAACCTAGAACCTCGCTGGAAAGGACCTTACACAGTCCTGCTGACCACCCCCACCGCCCTCAAAGTA
GACGGCATCGCAGCTTGGATACACGCCGCCCACGTGGTGGTACCGACATGGCGCGGCTGCTGCCCGCGCT
GCTGCTGCTGCTGCTGCCCGGTAACGTGACCGGTAACGGGTCCGGTAACGGTTCTTTGTCCCGTTGCCCC
CCCGGTCAGTTCCGCTGCTCGGAGCCGCCCGGTGCCCACGGGGAGTGTTACCCGCAGGACTGGCTGTGCG
ACGGACACCCCGACTGCGACGACGGGCGGGACGAGTGGGGCTGCGGGACCAGCGCGACCCCCGCGGTGCC
CACGGACAACGGCACAGAGGCTCCCACTGTCCCTGCTCCTGGACGTGCTCTGCCAGCCAGGAATCACGGC
CGCATGTGGATGCTGATCACTGCAGGGATCTTTTGCTGTGAGCTGGTGAGATGGGACTGAACTGCTCTGC
CTGCTGCTCACCACGGAACCTGACTCAATTTGGACATGAGCTCTCAAATCTGGTTTGCTGTTACACTCAA
ATGCTCCCATTGGAAATAATGGGTCTGGATGGTGGCACCCAAAATAGGGCAGGACCTTCCCCAGGGCTGT
GAAATCACCCCTCCTAAAGGTGGTGGAAATTCCCTCACTCTTTTTGCCTACAAGGACTATTACTATTATT
AAAGCTGCTTCTCATCACCGTGGCCTTTAACCTAAAGGTTTGATCCTCCATGGAGGTGCAGTGCCAGGTC
CTGTTCTACCACCCCCTCAGCAGAGCTCACTGAGCCCACATCAGATGTGCACTCCCTGAGCCTCCTTTTG
CTGGAGGCTTTGAATGTTCGGTGTCTCTTGCTTTCAGCTTGAAATACTGAATTCGTCGACGGATCCGGAT
TAGTCCAATTTGTTAAAGACAGGATATCAGTGGTCCAGGCTCTAGTTTTGACTCAACAATATCACCAGCT
GAAGCCTATAGAGTACGAGCCATAGATAAAATAAAAGATTTTATTTAGTCTCCAGAAAAAGGGGGGAATG
AAAGACCCCACCTGTAGGTTTGGCAAGCTAGCTTAAGTAACGCCATTTTGCAAGGCATGGAAAATACATA
ACTGAGAATAGAGAAGTTCAGATCAAGGTTAGGAACAGAGAGACAGCAGAATATGGGCCAAACAGGATAT
CTGTGGTAAGCAGTTCCTGCCCCGCTCAGGGCCAAGAACAGTTGGAACAGGAGAATATGGGCCAAACAGG
ATATCTGTGGTAAGCAGTTCCTGCCCCGGCTCAGGGCCAAGAACAGATGGTCCCCAGATGCGGTCCCGCC
CTCAGCAGTTTCTAGAGAACCATCAGATGTTTCCAGGGTGCCCCAAGGACCTGAAATGACCCTGTGCCTT
ATTTGAACTAACCAATCAGTTCGCTTCTCGCTTCTGTTCGCGCGCTTCTGCTCCCCGAGCTCAATAAAAG
AGCCCACAACCCCTCACTCGGCGCGCCAGTCCTCCGATAGACTGCGTCGCCCGGGTACCCGTGTTCTCAA
TAAACCCTCTTGCAGTTGCATCCGACTCGTGGTCTCGCTGTTCCTTGGGAGGGTCTCCTCTGAGTGATTG
ACTACCCGTCAGCGGGGTCTTTCAGTTTCTCCCACCTACACAGGTCTCACTAACATTCCTGATGTGCCGC
AGGGACTCCGTCAGCCCGGTTTTTGTTTATAATAAAATGCAAGAACAGTGTTCCCTTCAAGCCAGACTAC
ATCCTGACTCTCGGCTTTATAAAAGAATGTTGAAGGGCTCTGTGGACTATCTGCCACACGACTTTTTAAG
ATTTTTATGCCTCCTGGATGAGGGATTTAGTCAATCTATCCTCGTCTATTTTGCTGGCTTCTCCGTATTT
TAAATTTCTAGTTTGCACTCCCTTCCTGAGAGCACGGCGATTGCAGAGTAGTTAATACTCTGAGGGCAGG
CTTCTGTGAAAAGGTTGCCTGGGCTCAGTGTGAGATTTTGCCATAAAAAGGGGTCCTGCCCCTGTGTACA
GACAGATCGGAATCTAGAGTGCATACTCAGAGTCCCCGCGGTTCCGGGGCTCTGATCTCAGGGCATCTTT
GCCTAGAGATCCTCTACGCCGGACGCATCGTGGCCGGGTACCGAGCTCGAATTCGTAATCATGGTCATAG
CTGTTTCCTGTGTGAAATTGTTATCCGCTCACAATTCCACACAACATACGAGCCGGAAGCATAAAGTGTA
AAGCCTGGGGTGCCTAATGAGTGAGCTAACTCACATTAATTGCGTTGCGCTCACTGCCCGCTTTCCAGTC
GGGAAACCTGTCGTGCCAGCTGCATTAATGAATCGGCCAACGCGCGGGGAGAGGCGGTTTGCGTATTGGG
CGCTCTTCCGCTTCCTCGCTCACTGACTCGCTGCGCTCGGTCGTTCGGCTGCGGCGAGCGGTATCAGCTC
ACTCAAAGGCGGTAATACGGTTATCCACAGAATCAGGGGATAACGCAGGAAAGAACATGTGAGCAAAAGG
CCAGCAAAAGGCCAGGAACCGTAAAAAGGCCGCGTTGCTGGCGTTTTTCCATAGGCTCCGCCCCCCTGAC
GAGCATCACAAAAATCGACGCTCAAGTCAGAGGTGGCGAAACCCGACAGGACTATAAAGATACCAGGCGT
TTCCCCCTGGAAGCTCCCTCGTGCGCTCTCCTGTTCCGACCCTGCCGCTTACCGGATACCTGTCCGCCTT
TCTCCCTTCGGGAAGCGTGGCGCTTTCTCATAGCTCACGCTGTAGGTATCTCAGTTCGGTGTAGGTCGTT
CGCTCCAAGCTGGGCTGTGTGCACGAACCCCCCGTTCAGCCCGACCGCTGCGCCTTATCCGGTAACTATC
GTCTTGAGTCCAACCCGGTAAGACACGACTTATCGCCACTGGCAGCAGCCACTGGTAACAGGATTAGCAG
AGCGAGGTATGTAGGCGGTGCTACAGAGTTCTTGAAGTGGTGGCCTAACTACGGCTACACTAGAAGGACA
GTATTTGGTATCTGCGCTCTGCTGAAGCCAGTTACCTTCGGAAAAAGAGTTGGTAGCTCTTGATCCGGCA
AACAAACCACCGCTGGTAGCGGTGGTTTTTTTGTTTGCAAGCAGCAGATTACGCGCAGAAAAAAAGGATC
TCAAGAAGATCCTTTGATCTTTTCTACGGGGTCTGACGCTCAGTGGAACGAAAACTCACGTTAAGGGATT
TTGGTCATGAGATTATCAAAAAGGATCTTCACCTAGATCCTTTTAAATTAAAAATGAAGTTTTAAATCAA
TCTAAAGTATATATGAGTAAACTTGGTCTGACAGTTACCAATGCTTAATCAGTGAGGCACCTATCTCAGC
GATCTGTCTATTTCGTTCATCCATAGTTGCCTGACTCCCCGTCGTGTAGATAACTACGATACGGGAGGGC
TTACCATCTGGCCCCAGTGCTGCAATGATACCGCGAGACCCACGCTCACCGGCTCCAGATTTATCAGCAA
TAAACCAGCCAGCCGGAAGGGCCGAGCGCAGAAGTGGTCCTGCAACTTTATCCGCCTCCATCCAGTCTAT
TAATTGTTGCCGGGAAGCTAGAGTAAGTAGTTCGCCAGTTAATAGTTTGCGCAACGTTGTTGCCATTGCT
ACAGGCATCGTGGTGTCACGCTCGTCGTTTGGTATGGCTTCATTCAGCTCCGGTTCCCAACGATCAAGGC
GAGTTACATGATCCCCCATGTTGTGCAAAAAAGCGGTTAGCTCCTTCGGTCCTCCGATCGTTGTCAGAAG
TAAGTTGGCCGCAGTGTTATCACTCATGGTTATGGCAGCACTGCATAATTCTCTTACTGTCATGCCATCC
GTAAGATGCTTTTCTGTGACTGGTGAGTACTCAACCAAGTCATTCTGAGAATAGTGTATGCGGCGACCGA
GTTGCTCTTGCCCGGCGTCAATACGGGATAATACCGCGCCACATAGCAGAACTTTAAAAGTGCTCATCAT
TGGAAAACGTTCTTCGGGGCGAAAACTCTCAAGGATCTTACCGCTGTTGAGATCCAGTTCGATGTAACCC
ACTCGTGCACCCAACTGATCTTCAGCATCTTTTACTTTCACCAGCGTTTCTGGGTGAGCAAAAACAGGAA
GGCAAAATGCCGCAAAAAAGGGAATAAGGGCGACACGGAAATGTTGAATACTCATACTCTTCCTTTTTCA
ATATTATTGAAGCATTTATCAGGGTTATTGTCTCATGAGCGGATACATATTTGAATGTATTTAGAAAAAT
AAACAAATAGGGGTTCCGCGCACATTTCCCCGAAAAGTGCCACCTGACGTCTAAGAAACCATTATTATCA
TGACATTAACCTATAAAAATAGGCGTATCACGAGGCCCTTTCGTCTCGCGCGTTTCGGTGATGACGGTGA
AAACCTCTGACACATGCAGCTCCCGGAGACGGTCACAGCTTGTCTGTAAGCGGATGCCGGGAGCAGACAA
GCCCGTCAGGGCGCGTCAGCGGGTGTTGGCGGGTGTCGGGGCTGGCTTAACTATGCGGCATCAGAGCAGA
TTGTACTGAGAGTGCACCATATGCGGTGTGAAATACCGCACAGATGCGTAAGGAGAAAATACCGCATCAG
GCGCCATTCGCCATTCAGGCTGCGCAACTGTTGGGAAGGGCGATCGGTGCGGGCCTCTTCGCTATTACGC
CAGCTGGCGAAAGGGGGATGTGCTGCAAGGCGATTAAGTTGGGTAACGCCAGGGTTTTCCCAGTCACGAC
GTTGTAAAACGACGGCCAGTGCC
