>Addgene plasmid #15778 | pCMMP-TVA800 | addgene partial sequence | sequence record 22277 | pBMN5 5'-GCTTGGATACACGCCGC-3'
CNATGCGCGGCTCTCCCGCGCTGCTGCTGCTGCTGCTGCCCGGTAACGTGACCGGTAACGGGTCCGGTAA
CGGTTCTTTGTCCCGTTGCCCCCCCGGTCAGTTCCGCTGCTCGGAGCCGCCCGGTGCCCACGGGGAGTGT
TACCCGCAGGACTGGCTGTGCGACGGACACCCCGACTGCGACGACGGGCGGGACGAGTGGGGCTGCGGGA
CCAGCGCGACCCCCGCGGTGCCCACGGACAACGGCACAGAGGCTCCCACTGTCCCTGCTCCTGGACGTGC
TCTGCCAGCCAGGAATCACGGCCGCATGTGGATGCTGATCACTGCAGGGATCTTTTGCTGTGAGCTGGTG
AGATGGGACTGAACTGCTCTGCCTGCTGCTCACCACGGAACCTGACTCAATTTGGACATGAGCTCTCAAA
TCTGGTTTGCTGTTACACTCAAATGCTCCCATTGGAAATAATGGGTCTGGATGGTGGCACCCAAAATAGG
GCAGGACCTTCCCCAGGGCTGTGAAATCACCCCTCCTAAAGGTGGTGGAAATTCCCTCACTCTTTTTGCC
TACAAGGACTATTACTATTATTAAAGCTGCTTCTCATCACCGTGGCCTTTAACCTAAAGGTTTGATCCTC
CATGGAGGTGCAGTGCCAGGTCCTGTTCTACCACCCCCTCAGCAGAGCTCACTGAGCCCACATCAGACGT
GCACTCCCTGAGCCTCCTTTTGCTGGANGCTTTGAATGTTCGGTGTCTCTTGCTTTCAGCTTGAAATACT
GAATCGTCGACGGATCCGGATAGTCCATTTGTTAAGACATGAATCAGTGNTCAGG
